Addgene plasmid #41644: pcDNA3-K-CAAX
Purpose: Expresses wild-type Dronpa fused to the membrane-anchoring K-Ras C-terminal farnesylation motif (CAAX box)
Depositing lab: Michael Lin. Depositing organization: Stanford University. Publication: Optical control of protein activity by fluorescent protein domains. Zhou XX, Chung HK, Lam AJ, Lin MZ. Science. 2012 Nov 9;338(6108):810-4. doi: 10.1126/science.1226854. PubMed 23139335.
Backbone
  Vector backbone: pcDNA3
  Backbone size w/o insert (bp): 5394
  Total vector size (bp): 6132
  Vector type: Mammalian Expression
Growth in bacteria
  Bacterial resistance: Ampicillin, 100 μg/mL
  Growth temperature: 37°C
  Growth strain: XL10 Gold
  Copy number: High Copy
Gene/Insert
  Gene/Insert name: Dronpa145K-CAAX
  Species: H. sapiens (human), Synthetic
  Insert size (bp): 738
  Promoter: CMV
  Tag / fusion protein: CAAX box (C terminal on insert)
  Cloning method: Restriction Enzyme; 5′ cloning site BamH1 (not destroyed); 3′ cloning site Xho1 (not destroyed)
  Sequencing primers: 5′ XpressFWD: TATGGCTAGCATGACTGGT; 3′ SP6: ATTTAGGTGACACTATAG
Resource information
  A portion of this plasmid was derived from a plasmid made by: We synthesized the Dronpa fragment from oligos
Terms and licenses: Academic/Nonprofit Terms; Industry Terms: Not Available to Industry
How to cite: pcDNA3-K-CAAX was a gift from Michael Lin (Addgene plasmid # 41644 ; http://n2t.net/addgene:41644 ; RRID:Addgene_41644)
