[The description below was written by a language model from this plasmid's Addgene catalogue record and pLannotate feature annotations shown in this document.]
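Description:
pcDNA3-K-CAAX is a 6.1 kb mammalian expression plasmid built on the pcDNA3 backbone. It expresses wild-type Dronpa (145K), a photoswitchable green fluorescent protein originally derived from the coral Echinophyllia, fused at its C terminus to the farnesylation motif (CAAX box) of human K-Ras. The Dronpa coding fragment was synthesized from oligonucleotides and cloned between BamHI and XhoI sites, both of which remain intact. The annotated Dronpa CDS covers most of the 738 bp insert. The short remaining sequence downstream presumably encodes the K-Ras membrane-targeting tail, although the feature table does not annotate it separately.

Transcription in mammalian cells is driven by the human cytomegalovirus immediate-early enhancer and promoter and terminated by the bovine growth hormone polyadenylation signal. T7 and SP6 phage promoters flank the insert and can serve for in vitro transcription or as sequencing primer sites. A separate cassette places the neomycin phosphotransferase gene under the SV40 early promoter with an SV40 poly(A) signal, which allows G418 selection of stably transfected cells. In E. coli the plasmid replicates at high copy from a ColE1/pUC-type origin and is selected with ampicillin through the β-lactamase gene. An f1 origin is also present for single-stranded DNA production. The small annotated fragments (HIV-1 LTR, ble, lacI, bom) are short matches within backbone sequence rather than functional elements.

Farnesylation of the CAAX box anchors Dronpa to the inner face of the plasma membrane. The associated publication concerns optical control of protein activity using fluorescent protein domains, so the construct provides a membrane-tethered, light-switchable Dronpa, likely as a partner or control in those experiments.
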