Features (pLannotate 1.2.2; 21 found; start..end, strand, type, name):
     36..80      -  misc_feature   bom (fragment): basis of mobility region from pBR322
    235..614     +  enhancer       CMV enhancer: human cytomegalovirus immediate early enhancer
    615..818     +  promoter       CMV promoter: human cytomegalovirus (CMV) immediate early promoter
    814..847     +  LTR            5' LTR (truncated) (fragment): truncated 5' long terminal repeat (LTR) from HIV-1
    863..881     +  promoter       T7 promoter: promoter for bacteriophage T7 RNA polymerase
    922..1593    +  CDS            Dronpa: Dronpa is a photoswitchable green fluorescent protein published in 2004, derived from Echinophyllia sp. SC22.
   1684..1702    -  promoter       SP6 promoter: promoter for bacteriophage SP6 RNA polymerase
   1728..1952    +  polyA_signal   bGH poly(A) signal: bovine growth hormone polyadenylation signal
   1956..1977    +  promoter       SV40 promoter (fragment): SV40 enhancer and early promoter
   1998..2426    +  rep_origin     f1 ori (sequence partly withheld): f1 bacteriophage origin of replication; arrow indicates direction of (+) strand synthesis
   2440..2770    +  promoter       SV40 promoter: SV40 enhancer and early promoter
   2837..3628    +  CDS            neo: KKA2_KLEPN - Also known as kan, nptII. Experimental evidence at protein level: Swiss-Prot protein existence level 1. Resistance to kanamycin, neomycin, paromomycin, ribostamycin, butirosin and gentamicin B. From Klebsiella pneumoniae.
   3652..3810    +  CDS            ble (fragment): BLE_KLEPN - Experimental evidence at protein level: Swiss-Prot protein existence level 1. Binding protein with a strong affinity to the bleomycin family of antibiotics. Binds to CL990; an antimitotic-antibiotic compound. From Klebsiella pneumoniae.
   3805..3926    +  polyA_signal   SV40 poly(A) signal: SV40 polyadenylation signal
   3999..4015    -  protein_bind   lac operator: The lac repressor binds to the lac operator to inhibit transcription in E. coli. This inhibition can be relieved by adding lactose or isopropyl-β-D-thiogalactopyranoside (IPTG). lac repressor encoded by lacI
   4023..4053    -  promoter       lac promoter: promoter for the E. coli lac operon
   4068..4089    -  protein_bind   CAP binding site: CAP binding activates transcription in the presence of cAMP. E. coli catabolite activator protein
   4102..4194    -  CDS            lacI (fragment): lac repressor; lacI; The lac repressor binds to the lac operator to inhibit transcription in E. coli. This inhibition can be relieved by adding lactose or isopropyl-β-D-thiogalactopyranoside (IPTG).
   4377..4965    -  rep_origin     ori: high-copy-number ColE1/pMB1/pBR322/pUC origin of replication
   5136..5996    -  CDS            AmpR: β-lactamase; bla; confers resistance to ampicillin, carbenicillin, and related antibiotics
   5997..6101    -  promoter       AmpR promoter: bla
>Addgene plasmid #41644 | pcDNA3-K-CAAX | depositor full sequence | sequence record 55896 | pcDNA3-K-CAAX sequence 6132 bps
GACGGATCGGGAGATCTCCCGATCCCCTATGGTCGACTCTCAGTACAATCTGCTCTGATGCCGCATAGTT
AAGCCAGTATCTGCTCCCTGCTTGTGTGTTGGAGGTCGCTGAGTAGTGCGCGAGCAAAATTTAAGCTACA
ACAAGGCAAGGCTTGACCGACAATTGCATGAAGAATCTGCTTAGGGTTAGGCGTTTTGCGCTGCTTCGCG
ATGTACGGGCCAGATATACGCGTTGACATTGATTATTGACTAGTTATTAATAGTAATCAATTACGGGGTC
ATTAGTTCATAGCCCATATATGGAGTTCCGCGTTACATAACTTACGGTAAATGGCCCGCCTGGCTGACCG
CCCAACGACCCCCGCCCATTGACGTCAATAATGACGTATGTTCCCATAGTAACGCCAATAGGGACTTTCC
ATTGACGTCAATGGGTGGACTATTTACGGTAAACTGCCCACTTGGCAGTACATCAAGTGTATCATATGCC
AAGTACGCCCCCTATTGACGTCAATGACGGTAAATGGCCCGCCTGGCATTATGCCCAGTACATGACCTTA
TGGGACTTTCCTACTTGGCAGTACATCTACGTATTAGTCATCGCTATTACCATGGTGATGCGGTTTTGGC
AGTACATCAATGGGCGTGGATAGCGGTTTGACTCACGGGGATTTCCAAGTCTCCACCCCATTGACGTCAA
TGGGAGTTTGTTTTGGCACCAAAATCAACGGGACTTTCCAAAATGTCGTAACAACTCCGCCCCATTGACG
CAAATGGGCGGTAGGCGTGTACGGTGGGAGGTCTATATAAGCAGAGCTCTCTGGCTAACTAGAGAACCCA
CTGCTTACTGGCTTATCGAAATTAATACGACTCACTATAGGGAGACCCAAGCTTGGTACCGAGCTCGGAT
CCGAATTCGGCATGAGCGTGATCAAGCCCGACATGAAAATCAAGCTGAGGATGGAGGGTGCCGTGAACGG
TCACCCGTTTGCGATCGAGGGCGTGGGACTGGGCAAGCCGTTCGAGGGAAAGCAAAGCATGGACCTCAAG
GTGAAGGAGGGCGGACCGCTGCCCTTCGCCTACGACATTCTGACCACTGTCTTCTGCTACGGTAATCGCG
TCTTCGCAAAGTATCCCGAAAACATCGTGGATTACTTTAAGCAGAGCTTCCCGGAGGGTTACTCCTGGGA
GCGATCCATGAACTACGAGGACGGAGGGATCTGCAACGCGACGAACGATATAACCTTGGACGGCGACTGC
TACATTTACGAAATTCGGTTCGACGGCGTGAATTTCCCAGCGAATGGCCCTGTAATGCAAAAACGCACGG
TAAAGTGGGAGCCCAGCACCGAGAAGCTGTACGTCCGCGACGGAGTCCTGAAGGGAGACGTGAACATGGC
GCTTTCATTGGAAGGTGGCGGGCACTACAGATGCGATTTCAAGACGACCTATAAGGCGAAAAAGGTGGTC
CAACTGCCGGACTACCATTTCGTCGACCACCACATCGAGATCAAGAGCCACGACAAAGACTATAGCAACG
TGAATCTCCACGAGCATGCCGAGGCCCACAGCGAGCTGCCCAGGCAGGCCAAGAAGATGAGCAAGGACGG
CAAGAAGAAAAAGAAGAAGTCCAAGACTAAGTGCGTGATCATGTAACTCGAGCATGCATCTAGAGGGCCC
TATTCTATAGTGTCACCTAAATGCTAGAGCTCGCTGATCAGCCTCGACTGTGCCTTCTAGTTGCCAGCCA
TCTGTTGTTTGCCCCTCCCCCGTGCCTTCCTTGACCCTGGAAGGTGCCACTCCCACTGTCCTTTCCTAAT
AAAATGAGGAAATTGCATCGCATTGTCTGAGTAGGTGTCATTCTATTCTGGGGGGTGGGGTGGGGCAGGA
CAGCAAGGGGGAGGATTGGGAAGACAATAGCAGGCATGCTGGGGATGCGGTGGGCTCTATGGCTTCTGAG
GCGGAAAGAACCAGCTGGGGCTCTAGGGGGTATCCCC
[124 nt withheld, positions 1998-2121]
C
[32 nt withheld, positions 2123-2154]
CA
[57 nt withheld, positions 2157-2213]
A
[49 nt withheld, positions 2215-2263]
CCTTTGACGTTGGAGTCCACGTTCTTT
[37 nt withheld, positions 2291-2327]
ACCCTATCTCGGTCTATTCTTTTGATTTATAAGGGATTTTGGGGATTTCGGCCTATTGGTTAAAAAATGA
GCTGATTTAACAAAAATTTAACGCGAATTAATTCTGTGGAATGTGTGTCAGTTAGGGTGTGGAAAGTCCC
CAGGCTCCCCAGGCAGGCAGAAGTATGCAAAGCATGCATCTCAATTAGTCAGCAACCAGGTGTGGAAAGT
CCCCAGGCTCCCCAGCAGGCAGAAGTATGCAAAGCATGCATCTCAATTAGTCAGCAACCATAGTCCCGCC
CCTAACTCCGCCCATCCCGCCCCTAACTCCGCCCAGTTCCGCCCATTCTCCGCCCCATGGCTGACTAATT
TTTTTTATTTATGCAGAGGCCGAGGCCGCCTCTGCCTCTGAGCTATTCCAGAAGTAGTGAGGAGGCTTTT
TTGGAGGCCTAGGCTTTTGCAAAAAGCTCCCGGGAGCTTGTATATCCATTTTCGGATCTGATCAAGAGAC
AGGATGAGGATCGTTTCGCATGATTGAACAAGATGGATTGCACGCAGGTTCTCCGGCCGCTTGGGTGGAG
AGGCTATTCGGCTATGACTGGGCACAACAGACAATCGGCTGCTCTGATGCCGCCGTGTTCCGGCTGTCAG
CGCAGGGGCGCCCGGTTCTTTTTGTCAAGACCGACCTGTCCGGTGCCCTGAATGAACTGCAGGACGAGGC
AGCGCGGCTATCGTGGCTGGCCACGACGGGCGTTCCTTGCGCAGCTGTGCTCGACGTTGTCACTGAAGCG
GGAAGGGACTGGCTGCTATTGGGCGAAGTGCCGGGGCAGGATCTCCTGTCATCTCACCTTGCTCCTGCCG
AGAAAGTATCCATCATGGCTGATGCAATGCGGCGGCTGCATACGCTTGATCCGGCTACCTGCCCATTCGA
CCACCAAGCGAAACATCGCATCGAGCGAGCACGTACTCGGATGGAAGCCGGTCTTGTCGATCAGGATGAT
CTGGACGAAGAGCATCAGGGGCTCGCGCCAGCCGAACTGTTCGCCAGGCTCAAGGCGCGCATGCCCGACG
GCGAGGATCTCGTCGTGACCCATGGCGATGCCTGCTTGCCGAATATCATGGTGGAAAATGGCCGCTTTTC
TGGATTCATCGACTGTGGCCGGCTGGGTGTGGCGGACCGCTATCAGGACATAGCGTTGGCTACCCGTGAT
ATTGCTGAAGAGCTTGGCGGCGAATGGGCTGACCGCTTCCTCGTGCTTTACGGTATCGCCGCTCCCGATT
CGCAGCGCATCGCCTTCTATCGCCTTCTTGACGAGTTCTTCTGAGCGGGACTCTGGGGTTCGAAATGACC
GACCAAGCGACGCCCAACCTGCCATCACGAGATTTCGATTCCACCGCCGCCTTCTATGAAAGGTTGGGCT
TCGGAATCGTTTTCCGGGACGCCGGCTGGATGATCCTCCAGCGCGGGGATCTCATGCTGGAGTTCTTCGC
CCACCCCAACTTGTTTATTGCAGCTTATAATGGTTACAAATAAAGCAATAGCATCACAAATTTCACAAAT
AAAGCATTTTTTTCACTGCATTCTAGTTGTGGTTTGTCCAAACTCATCAATGTATCTTATCATGTCTGTA
TACCGTCGACCTCTAGCTAGAGCTTGGCGTAATCATGGTCATAGCTGTTTCCTGTGTGAAATTGTTATCC
GCTCACAATTCCACACAACATACGAGCCGGAAGCATAAAGTGTAAAGCCTGGGGTGCCTAATGAGTGAGC
TAACTCACATTAATTGCGTTGCGCTCACTGCCCGCTTTCCAGTCGGGAAACCTGTCGTGCCAGCTGCATT
AATGAATCGGCCAACGCGCGGGGAGAGGCGGTTTGCGTATTGGGCGCTCTTCCGCTTCCTCGCTCACTGA
CTCGCTGCGCTCGGTCGTTCGGCTGCGGCGAGCGGTATCAGCTCACTCAAAGGCGGTAATACGGTTATCC
ACAGAATCAGGGGATAACGCAGGAAAGAACATGTGAGCAAAAGGCCAGCAAAAGGCCAGGAACCGTAAAA
AGGCCGCGTTGCTGGCGTTTTTCCATAGGCTCCGCCCCCCTGACGAGCATCACAAAAATCGACGCTCAAG
TCAGAGGTGGCGAAACCCGACAGGACTATAAAGATACCAGGCGTTTCCCCCTGGAAGCTCCCTCGTGCGC
TCTCCTGTTCCGACCCTGCCGCTTACCGGATACCTGTCCGCCTTTCTCCCTTCGGGAAGCGTGGCGCTTT
CTCAATGCTCACGCTGTAGGTATCTCAGTTCGGTGTAGGTCGTTCGCTCCAAGCTGGGCTGTGTGCACGA
ACCCCCCGTTCAGCCCGACCGCTGCGCCTTATCCGGTAACTATCGTCTTGAGTCCAACCCGGTAAGACAC
GACTTATCGCCACTGGCAGCAGCCACTGGTAACAGGATTAGCAGAGCGAGGTATGTAGGCGGTGCTACAG
AGTTCTTGAAGTGGTGGCCTAACTACGGCTACACTAGAAGGACAGTATTTGGTATCTGCGCTCTGCTGAA
GCCAGTTACCTTCGGAAAAAGAGTTGGTAGCTCTTGATCCGGCAAACAAACCACCGCTGGTAGCGGTGGT
TTTTTTGTTTGCAAGCAGCAGATTACGCGCAGAAAAAAAGGATCTCAAGAAGATCCTTTGATCTTTTCTA
CGGGGTCTGACGCTCAGTGGAACGAAAACTCACGTTAAGGGATTTTGGTCATGAGATTATCAAAAAGGAT
CTTCACCTAGATCCTTTTAAATTAAAAATGAAGTTTTAAATCAATCTAAAGTATATATGAGTAAACTTGG
TCTGACAGTTACCAATGCTTAATCAGTGAGGCACCTATCTCAGCGATCTGTCTATTTCGTTCATCCATAG
TTGCCTGACTCCCCGTCGTGTAGATAACTACGATACGGGAGGGCTTACCATCTGGCCCCAGTGCTGCAAT
GATACCGCGAGACCCACGCTCACCGGCTCCAGATTTATCAGCAATAAACCAGCCAGCCGGAAGGGCCGAG
CGCAGAAGTGGTCCTGCAACTTTATCCGCCTCCATCCAGTCTATTAATTGTTGCCGGGAAGCTAGAGTAA
GTAGTTCGCCAGTTAATAGTTTGCGCAACGTTGTTGCCATTGCTACAGGCATCGTGGTGTCACGCTCGTC
GTTTGGTATGGCTTCATTCAGCTCCGGTTCCCAACGATCAAGGCGAGTTACATGATCCCCCATGTTGTGC
AAAAAAGCGGTTAGCTCCTTCGGTCCTCCGATCGTTGTCAGAAGTAAGTTGGCCGCAGTGTTATCACTCA
TGGTTATGGCAGCACTGCATAATTCTCTTACTGTCATGCCATCCGTAAGATGCTTTTCTGTGACTGGTGA
GTACTCAACCAAGTCATTCTGAGAATAGTGTATGCGGCGACCGAGTTGCTCTTGCCCGGCGTCAATACGG
GATAATACCGCGCCACATAGCAGAACTTTAAAAGTGCTCATCATTGGAAAACGTTCTTCGGGGCGAAAAC
TCTCAAGGATCTTACCGCTGTTGAGATCCAGTTCGATGTAACCCACTCGTGCACCCAACTGATCTTCAGC
ATCTTTTACTTTCACCAGCGTTTCTGGGTGAGCAAAAACAGGAAGGCAAAATGCCGCAAAAAAGGGAATA
AGGGCGACACGGAAATGTTGAATACTCATACTCTTCCTTTTTCAATATTATTGAAGCATTTATCAGGGTT
ATTGTCTCATGAGCGGATACATATTTGAATGTATTTAGAAAAATAAACAAATAGGGGTTCCGCGCACATT
TCCCCGAAAAGTGCCACCTGACGTC
