>Addgene plasmid #41644 | pcDNA3-K-CAAX | addgene partial sequence | sequence record 56611 | BGH_rev
CCCTCTAGATGCATGCTCGAGTTACATGATCACGCACTTAGTCTTGGACTTCTTCTTTTTCTTCTTGCCG
TCCTTGCTCATCTTCTTGGCCTGCCTGGGCAGCTCGCTGTGGGCCTCGGCATGCTCGTGGAGATTCACGT
TGCTATAGTCTTTGTCGTGGCTCTTGATCTCGATGTGGTGGTCGACGAAATGGTAGTCCGGCAGTTGGAC
CACCTTTTTCGCCTTATAGGTCGTCTTGAAATCGCATCTGTAGTGCCCGCCACCTTCCAATGAAAGCGCC
ATGTTCACGTCTCCCTTCAGGACTCCGTCGCGGACGTACAGCTTCTCGGTGCTGGGCTCCCACTTTACCG
TGCGTTTTTGCATTACAGGGCCATTCGCTGGGAAATTCACGCCGTCGAACCGAATTTCGTAAATGTAGCA
GTCGCCGTCCAAGGTTATATCGTTCGTCGCGTTGCAGATCCCTCCGTCCTCGTAGTTCATGGATCGCTCC
CAGGAGTAACCCTCCGGGAAGCTCTGCTTAAAGTAATCCACGATGTTTTCGGGATACTTTGCGAAGACGC
GATTACCGTAGCAGAAGACAGTGGTCAGAATGTCGTAGGCGAAGGGCAGCGGTCCGCCCTCCTTCACCTT
GAGGTCCATGCTTTGCTTTCCCTCGAACGGCTTGCCCAGTCCCACGCCCTCGATCGCAAACGGGTGACCG
TTCACGGCACCCTCCATCCTCA
